Addgene plasmid #178242: pLKO_C.HA.V5_mCherry-NLS
Purpose: Nuclear Protein Barcode (nPC) for vector/cell tracking. Contains U6 trRNA cassette for sgRNA cloning. Enables spatial detection of CRISPR screens.
Depositing lab: Brian Brown. Depositing organization: Icahn School of Medicine at Mount Sinai. Publication: Spatial CRISPR genomics identifies regulators of the tumor microenvironment. Dhainaut M, Rose SA, Akturk G, Wroblewska A, Nielsen SR, Park ES, Buckup M, Roudko V, Pia L, Sweeney R, Le Berichel J, Wilk CM, Bektesevic A, Lee BH, Bhardwaj N, Rahman AH, Baccarini A, Gnjatic S, Pe'er D, Merad M, Brown BD. Cell. 2022 Mar 10. pii: S0092-8674(22)00195-7. doi: 10.1016/j.cell.2022.02.015. PubMed 35290801.
Backbone
  Vector backbone: pLKO
  Backbone size w/o insert (bp): 9000
  Vector type: Lentiviral
Growth in bacteria
  Bacterial resistance: Ampicillin, 100 μg/mL
  Growth temperature: 37°C
  Growth strain: NEB Stable
  Copy number: High Copy
Gene/Insert
  Gene/Insert name: nPC Tagged mCherry-NLS
  Species: H. sapiens (human)
  Insert size (bp): 1000
  Promoter: eF1a
  Tag / fusion protein: C.HA.V5 (N terminal on insert); Nuclear Localization Signal (C terminal on insert)
  Cloning method: Restriction Enzyme; 5′ cloning site unknown (unknown if destroyed)
  Sequencing primers: 5′ cctttttgagtttggatcttggttcat
Terms and licenses: Academic/Nonprofit Terms; Industry Terms: Not Available to Industry
Depositor comments: Please visit https://www.biorxiv.org/content/10.1101/2021.07.13.451021v1 for bioRxiv preprint.
How to cite: pLKO_C.HA.V5_mCherry-NLS was a gift from Brian Brown (Addgene plasmid # 178242 ; http://n2t.net/addgene:178242 ; RRID:Addgene_178242)
