[The description below was written by a language model from this plasmid's Addgene catalogue record and pLannotate feature annotations shown in this document.]
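Description:
pLKO_C.HA.V5_mCherry-NLS is a lentiviral transfer vector built on a pLKO backbone, designed to deliver a CRISPR guide RNA together with a nuclear protein barcode (nPC) that marks transduced cells. It is propagated in E. coli through a high-copy ColE1/pUC-type origin with ampicillin selection (AmpR), and it also carries an f1 origin and an SV40 origin. The viral portion has a third-generation-style layout. An RSV promoter drives a truncated HIV-1 5' LTR, followed by the Ψ packaging signal with a gag fragment, the Rev response element and a cPPT/CTS. WPRE, a truncated downstream LTR and an SV40 polyadenylation signal follow the payload.

Two expression units lie between the LTRs. The first is a human U6 (Pol III) promoter placed just upstream of an S. pyogenes Cas9 gRNA scaffold, which forms the cassette into which an sgRNA spacer is cloned. The record does not indicate that a guide is already present, and no Cas9 is encoded, so the nuclease must be supplied separately. The second unit uses the EF-1α promoter to express mCherry carrying an N-terminal epitope combination listed as C.HA.V5 and a C-terminal nuclear localization signal. The automated annotation detects only an HA tag fragment upstream of mCherry and does not call the other epitopes or the NLS, which are known from the catalogue entry. No mammalian drug-selection marker is annotated.

The epitope combination serves as an antibody-detectable barcode concentrated in the nucleus. Pairing a given barcode with a given sgRNA allows vector and cell tracking and lets CRISPR perturbations be read out in situ, supporting spatially resolved CRISPR screens such as studies of the tumour microenvironment.
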