Features (pLannotate 1.2.2; 30 found; start..end, strand, type, name):
     82..186     +  promoter       AmpR promoter: bla
    187..1047    +  CDS            AmpR: β-lactamase; bla; confers resistance to ampicillin, carbenicillin, and related antibiotics
   1218..1806    +  rep_origin     ori: high-copy-number ColE1/pMB1/pBR322/pUC origin of replication
   1989..2081    +  CDS            lacI (fragment): lac repressor; lacI; The lac repressor binds to the lac operator to inhibit transcription in E. coli. This inhibition can be relieved by adding lactose or isopropyl-β-D-thiogalactopyranoside (IPTG).
   2094..2115    +  protein_bind   CAP binding site: CAP binding activates transcription in the presence of cAMP. E. coli catabolite activator protein
   2130..2160    +  promoter       lac promoter: promoter for the E. coli lac operon
   2168..2184    +  protein_bind   lac operator: The lac repressor binds to the lac operator to inhibit transcription in E. coli. This inhibition can be relieved by adding lactose or isopropyl-β-D-thiogalactopyranoside (IPTG). lac repressor encoded by lacI
   2229..2247    +  promoter       T3 promoter: promoter for bacteriophage T3 RNA polymerase
   2275..2501    +  promoter       RSV promoter: Rous sarcoma virus enhancer/promoter
   2502..2682    +  LTR            5' LTR (truncated): truncated 5' long terminal repeat (LTR) from HIV-1
   2729..2854    +  misc_feature   HIV-1 Ψ: packaging signal of human immunodeficiency virus type 1
   2838..3201    +  CDS            HIV-1 gag (fragment): gag protein from human immunodeficiency virus 1; gag
   3347..3580    +  misc_feature   RRE: The Rev response element (RRE) of HIV-1 allows for Rev-dependent mRNA export from the nucleus to the cytoplasm.
   3957..4057    +  CDS            Rev (fragment): human immunodeficiency virus 1 (HIV-1) Rev protein; rev; enhances nuclear export of unspliced and incompletely spliced viral mRNAs
   4107..4347    +  promoter       U6 promoter: RNA polymerase III promoter for human U6 snRNA
   4374..4449    +  misc_RNA       gRNA scaffold: guide RNA scaffold for the Streptococcus pyogenes CRISPR/Cas9 system
   4497..4614    +  misc_feature   cPPT/CTS: central polypurine tract and central termination sequence of HIV-1
   4681..4747    +  CDS            small t antigen (fragment): SV40 (simian virus 40) small t antigen
   4754..5932    +  promoter       EF-1α promoter: strong constitutive promoter for human elongation factor EF-1α
   5949..5974    +  misc_feature   MCS (fragment): multiple cloning site
   6047..6073    +  CDS            3xHA (fragment): three tandem HA epitope tags
   6143..6850    +  CDS            mCherry: mCherry is a basic (constitutively fluorescent) red fluorescent protein published in 2004, derived from Discosoma sp.. It is reported to be a very rapidly-maturing monomer with low acid sensitivity.
   6920..7508    +  misc_feature   WPRE: woodchuck hepatitis virus posttranscriptional regulatory element
   7513..7650    +  CDS            nef (fragment): NEF_HV1LA - Experimental evidence at protein level: Swiss-Prot protein existence level 1. Extracellular Nef protein targets CD4(+) T-lymphocytes for apoptosis by interacting with CXCR4 surface receptors. From Human immunodeficiency virus type 1 group M subtype B (isolate Lai) (HIV-1).
   7636..7816    +  LTR            5' LTR (truncated): truncated 5' long terminal repeat (LTR) from HIV-1
   7888..8009    +  polyA_signal   SV40 poly(A) signal: SV40 polyadenylation signal
   8049..8184    +  rep_origin     SV40 ori: SV40 origin of replication
   8205..8223    -  promoter       T7 promoter: promoter for bacteriophage T7 RNA polymerase
   8231..8386    +  CDS            lacZα (fragment): LacZα fragment of β-galactosidase; lacZ fragment
   8391..29      +  rep_origin     f1 ori (across the origin) (sequence partly withheld): f1 bacteriophage origin of replication; arrow indicates direction of (+) strand synthesis
>Addgene plasmid #178242 | pLKO_C.HA.V5_mCherry-NLS | addgene full sequence | sequence record 352843 | Addgene NGS Result
GCTGATTTAACAAAAATTTAACGCGAATTTTAACAAAATATTAACGCTTACAATTTAGGTGGCACTTTTC
GGGGAAATGTGCGCGGAACCCCTATTTGTTTATTTTTCTAAATACATTCAAATATGTATCCGCTCATGAG
ACAATAACCCTGATAAATGCTTCAATAATATTGAAAAAGGAAGAGTATGAGTATTCAACATTTCCGTGTC
GCCCTTATTCCCTTTTTTGCGGCATTTTGCCTTCCTGTTTTTGCTCACCCAGAAACGCTGGTGAAAGTAA
AAGATGCTGAAGATCAGTTGGGTGCACGAGTGGGTTACATCGAACTGGATCTCAACAGCGGTAAGATCCT
TGAGAGTTTTCGCCCCGAAGAACGTTTTCCAATGATGAGCACTTTTAAAGTTCTGCTATGTGGCGCGGTA
TTATCCCGTATTGACGCCGGGCAAGAGCAACTCGGTCGCCGCATACACTATTCTCAGAATGACTTGGTTG
AGTACTCACCAGTCACAGAAAAGCATCTTACGGATGGCATGACAGTAAGAGAATTATGCAGTGCTGCCAT
AACCATGAGTGATAACACTGCGGCCAACTTACTTCTGACAACGATCGGAGGACCGAAGGAGCTAACCGCT
TTTTTGCACAACATGGGGGATCATGTAACTCGCCTTGATCGTTGGGAACCGGAGCTGAATGAAGCCATAC
CAAACGACGAGCGTGACACCACGATGCCTGTAGCAATGGCAACAACGTTGCGCAAACTATTAACTGGCGA
ACTACTTACTCTAGCTTCCCGGCAACAATTAATAGACTGGATGGAGGCGGATAAAGTTGCAGGACCACTT
CTGCGCTCGGCCCTTCCGGCTGGCTGGTTTATTGCTGATAAATCTGGAGCCGGTGAGCGTGGGTCTCGCG
GTATCATTGCAGCACTGGGGCCAGATGGTAAGCCCTCCCGTATCGTAGTTATCTACACGACGGGGAGTCA
GGCAACTATGGATGAACGAAATAGACAGATCGCTGAGATAGGTGCCTCACTGATTAAGCATTGGTAACTG
TCAGACCAAGTTTACTCATATATACTTTAGATTGATTTAAAACTTCATTTTTAATTTAAAAGGATCTAGG
TGAAGATCCTTTTTGATAATCTCATGACCAAAATCCCTTAACGTGAGTTTTCGTTCCACTGAGCGTCAGA
CCCCGTAGAAAAGATCAAAGGATCTTCTTGAGATCCTTTTTTTCTGCGCGTAATCTGCTGCTTGCAAACA
AAAAAACCACCGCTACCAGCGGTGGTTTGTTTGCCGGATCAAGAGCTACCAACTCTTTTTCCGAAGGTAA
CTGGCTTCAGCAGAGCGCAGATACCAAATACTGTTCTTCTAGTGTAGCCGTAGTTAGGCCACCACTTCAA
GAACTCTGTAGCACCGCCTACATACCTCGCTCTGCTAATCCTGTTACCAGTGGCTGCTGCCAGTGGCGAT
AAGTCGTGTCTTACCGGGTTGGACTCAAGACGATAGTTACCGGATAAGGCGCAGCGGTCGGGCTGAACGG
GGGGTTCGTGCACACAGCCCAGCTTGGAGCGAACGACCTACACCGAACTGAGATACCTACAGCGTGAGCT
ATGAGAAAGCGCCACGCTTCCCGAAGGGAGAAAGGCGGACAGGTATCCGGTAAGCGGCAGGGTCGGAACA
GGAGAGCGCACGAGGGAGCTTCCAGGGGGAAACGCCTGGTATCTTTATAGTCCTGTCGGGTTTCGCCACC
TCTGACTTGAGCGTCGATTTTTGTGATGCTCGTCAGGGGGGCGGAGCCTATGGAAAAACGCCAGCAACGC
GGCCTTTTTACGGTTCCTGGCCTTTTGCTGGCCTTTTGCTCACATGTTCTTTCCTGCGTTATCCCCTGAT
TCTGTGGATAACCGTATTACCGCCTTTGAGTGAGCTGATACCGCTCGCCGCAGCCGAACGACCGAGCGCA
GCGAGTCAGTGAGCGAGGAAGCGGAAGAGCGCCCAATACGCAAACCGCCTCTCCCCGCGCGTTGGCCGAT
TCATTAATGCAGCTGGCACGACAGGTTTCCCGACTGGAAAGCGGGCAGTGAGCGCAACGCAATTAATGTG
AGTTAGCTCACTCATTAGGCACCCCAGGCTTTACACTTTATGCTTCCGGCTCGTATGTTGTGTGGAATTG
TGAGCGGATAACAATTTCACACAGGAAACAGCTATGACCATGATTACGCCAAGCGCGCAATTAACCCTCA
CTAAAGGGAACAAAAGCTGGAGCTGCAAGCTTAATGTAGTCTTATGCAATACTCTTGTAGTCTTGCAACA
TGGTAACGATGAGTTAGCAACATGCCTTACAAGGAGAGAAAAAGCACCGTGCATGGCGATTGGTGGAAGT
AAGGTGGTACGATCGTGCCTTATTAGGAAGGCAACAGACGGGTCTGACATGGATTGGACGAACCACTGAA
TTGCCGCATTGCAGAGATATTGTATTTAAGTGCCTAGCTCGATACATAAACGGGTCTCTCTGGTTAGACC
AGATCTGAGCCTGGGAGCTCTCTGGCTAACTAGGGAACCCACTGCTTAAGCCTCAATAAAGCTTGCCTTG
AGTGCTTCAAGTAGTGTGTGCCCGTCTGTTGTGTGACTCTGGTAACTAGAGATCCCTCAGACCCTTTTAG
TCAGTGTGGAAAATCTCTAGCAGTGGCGCCCGAACAGGGACTTGAAAGCGAAAGGGAAACCAGAGGAGCT
CTCTCGACGCAGGACTCGGCTTGCTGAAGCGCGCACGGCAAGAGGCGAGGGGCGGCGACTGGTGAGTACG
CCAAAAATTTTGACTAGCGGAGGCTAGAAGGAGAGAGATGGGTGCGAGAGCGTCAGTATTAAGCGGGGGA
GAATTAGATCGCGATGGGAAAAAATTCGGTTAAGGCCAGGGGGAAAGAAAAAATATAAATTAAAACATAT
AGTATGGGCAAGCAGGGAGCTAGAACGATTCGCAGTTAATCCTGGCCTGTTAGAAACATCAGAAGGCTGT
AGACAAATACTGGGACAGCTACAACCATCCCTTCAGACAGGATCAGAAGAACTTAGATCATTATATAATA
CAGTAGCAACCCTCTATTGTGTGCATCAAAGGATAGAGATAAAAGACACCAAGGAAGCTTTAGACAAGAT
AGAGGAAGAGCAAAACAAAAGTAAGACCACCGCACAGCAAGCGGCCGCTGATCTTCAGACCTGGAGGAGG
AGATATGAGGGACAATTGGAGAAGTGAATTATATAAATATAAAGTAGTAAAAATTGAACCATTAGGAGTA
GCACCCACCAAGGCAAAGAGAAGAGTGGTGCAGAGAGAAAAAAGAGCAGTGGGAATAGGAGCTTTGTTCC
TTGGGTTCTTGGGAGCAGCAGGAAGCACTATGGGCGCAGCGTCAATGACGCTGACGGTACAGGCCAGACA
ATTATTGTCTGGTATAGTGCAGCAGCAGAACAATTTGCTGAGGGCTATTGAGGCGCAACAGCATCTGTTG
CAACTCACAGTCTGGGGCATCAAGCAGCTCCAGGCAAGAATCCTGGCTGTGGAAAGATACCTAAAGGATC
AACAGCTCCTGGGGATTTGGGGTTGCTCTGGAAAACTCATTTGCACCACTGCTGTGCCTTGGAATGCTAG
TTGGAGTAATAAATCTCTGGAACAGATTTGGAATCACACGACCTGGATGGAGTGGGACAGAGAAATTAAC
AATTACACAAGCTTAATACACTCCTTAATTGAAGAATCGCAAAACCAGCAAGAAAAGAATGAACAAGAAT
TATTGGAATTAGATAAATGGGCAAGTTTGTGGAATTGGTTTAACATAACAAATTGGCTGTGGTATATAAA
ATTATTCATAATGATAGTAGGAGGCTTGGTAGGTTTAAGAATAGTTTTTGCTGTACTTTCTATAGTGAAT
AGAGTTAGGCAGGGATATTCACCATTATCGTTTCAGACCCACCTCCCAACCCCGAGGGGACCCGACAGGC
CCGAAGGAATAGAAGAAGAAGGTGGAGAGAGAGACAGAGACAGATCCATTCGATTAGTGAACGGATCTCG
ACGGTATCGATCACGAGACTAGTATCGAGCGGCCGCCCCCTTCACCGAGGGCCTATTTCCCATGATTCCT
TCATATTTGCATATACGATACAAGGCTGTTAGAGAGATAATTGGAATTAATTTGACTGTAAACACAAAGA
TATTAGTACAAAATACGTGACGTAGAAAGTAATAATTTCTTGGGTAGTTTGCAGTTTTAAAATTATGTTT
TAAAATGGACTATCATATGCTTACCGTAACTTGAAAGTATTTCGATTTCTTGGCTTTATATATCTTGTGG
AAAGGACGAAACACCGGGTCTTCGAGAAGACCTGTTTTAGAGCTAGAAATAGCAAGTTAAAATAAGGCTA
GTCCGTTATCAACTTGAAAAAGTGGCACCGAGTCGGTGCTTTTTTTAATTCTCGACCTCGAGACAAATGG
CAGTATTCATCCACAATTTTAAAAGAAAAGGGGGGATTGGGGGGTACAGTGCAGGGGAAAGAATAGTAGA
CATAATAGCAACAGACATACAAACTAAAGAATTACAAAAACAAATTACAAAAATTCAAAATTTTCGGGTT
TATTACAGGGACAGCAGAGATCCACTTTGGCCGCGGCTCGAGGCGATAAGCTTTGCAAAGATGGATAAAG
TTTTAAACAGAGAGGAATCTTTGCAGCTAATGGACCTTCTAGGTCTTGAAAGGAGTGGGAATTGGCTCCG
GTGCCCGTCAGTGGGCAGAGCGCACATCGCCCACAGTCCCCGAGAAGTTGGGGGGAGGGGTCGGCAATTG
AACCGGTGCCTAGAGAAGGTGGCGCGGGGTAAACTGGGAAAGTGATGTCGTGTACTGGCTCCGCCTTTTT
CCCGAGGGTGGGGGAGAACCGTATATAAGTGCAGTAGTCGCCGTGAACGTTCTTTTTCGCAACGGGTTTG
CCGCCAGAACACAGGTAAGTGCCGTGTGTGGTTCCCGCGGGCCTGGCCTCTTTACGGGTTATGGCCCTTG
CGTGCCTTGAATTACTTCCACCTGGCTGCAGTACGTGATTCTTGATCCCGAGCTTCGGGTTGGAAGTGGG
TGGGAGAGTTCGAGGCCTTGCGCTTAAGGAGCCCCTTCGCCTCGTGCTTGAGTTGAGGCCTGGCCTGGGC
GCTGGGGCCGCCGCGTGCGAATCTGGTGGCACCTTCGCGCCTGTCTCGCTGCTTTCGATAAGTCTCTAGC
CATTTAAAATTTTTGATGACCTGCTGCGACGCTTTTTTTCTGGCAAGATAGTCTTGTAAATGCGGGCCAA
GATCTGCACACTGGTATTTCGGTTTTTGGGGCCGCGGGCGGCGACGGGGCCCGTGCGTCCCAGCGCACAT
GTTCGGCGAGGCGGGGCCTGCGAGCGCGGCCACCGAGAATCGGACGGGGGTAGTCTCAAGCTGGCCGGCC
TGCTCTGGTGCCTGGCCTCGCGCCGCCGTGTATCGCCCCGCCCTGGGCGGCAAGGCTGGCCCGGTCGGCA
CCAGTTGCGTGAGCGGAAAGATGGCCGCTTCCCGGCCCTGCTGCAGGGAGCTCAAAATGGAGGACGCGGC
GCTCGGGAGAGCGGGCGGGTGAGTCACCCACACAAAGGAAAAGGGCCTTTCCGTCCTCAGCCGTCGCTTC
ATGTGACTCCACGGAGTACCGGGCGCCGTCCAGGCACCTCGATTAGTTCTCGAGCTTTTGGAGTACGTCG
TCTTTAGGTTGGGGGGAGGGGTTTTATGCGATGGAGTTTCCCCACACTGAGTGGGTGGAGACTGAAGTTA
GGCCAGCTTGGCACTTGATGTAATTCTCCTTGGAATTTGCCCTTTTTGAGTTTGGATCTTGGTTCATTCT
CAAGCCTCAGACAGTGGTTCAAAGTTTTTTTCTTCCATTTCAGGTGTCGTGAGGAATTCTGCAGTCGATC
GACGGTACCGCGGGCCCGGGATCCACGGTCGCCACCATGGGCGAGGACCAGGTGGACCCCAGGCTGATCG
ACGGCAAGGGAGGAGGCGGGGGAGGGTACCCATACGATGTGCCAGATTACGCTGGAGGAGGCGGGGGAGG
GGGCAAACCAATTCCAAACCCACTGCTGGGACTGGATTCCACAGGCATGCTGATGGTGAGCAAGGGCGAG
GAGGATAACATGGCCATCATCAAGGAGTTCATGCGCTTCAAGGTGCACATGGAGGGCTCCGTGAACGGCC
ACGAGTTCGAGATCGAGGGCGAGGGCGAGGGCCGCCCCTACGAGGGCACCCAGACCGCCAAGCTGAAGGT
GACCAAGGGTGGCCCCCTGCCCTTCGCCTGGGACATCCTGTCCCCTCAGTTCATGTACGGCTCCAAGGCC
TACGTGAAGCACCCCGCCGACATCCCCGACTACTTGAAGCTGTCCTTCCCCGAGGGCTTCAAGTGGGAGC
GCGTGATGAACTTCGAGGACGGCGGCGTGGTGACCGTGACCCAGGACTCCTCCCTGCAGGACGGCGAGTT
CATCTACAAGGTGAAGCTGCGCGGCACCAACTTCCCCTCCGACGGCCCCGTAATGCAGAAGAAGACCATG
GGCTGGGAGGCCTCCTCCGAGCGGATGTACCCCGAGGACGGCGCCCTGAAGGGCGAGATCAAGCAGAGGC
TGAAGCTGAAGGACGGCGGCCACTACGACGCTGAGGTCAAGACCACCTACAAGGCCAAGAAGCCCGTGCA
GCTGCCCGGCGCCTACAACGTCAACATCAAGTTGGACATCACCTCCCACAACGAGGACTACACCATCGTG
GAACAGTACGAACGCGCCGAGGGCCGCCACTCCACCGGCGGCATGGACGAGCTGTACAAGAAACGGCCAG
CCGAGGATATGGAGGAAGAACAAGCCTTTAAACGATCTCGATAAAGCGGCCGCGTCGACAATCAACCTCT
GGATTACAAAATTTGTGAAAGATTGACTGGTATTCTTAACTATGTTGCTCCTTTTACGCTATGTGGATAC
GCTGCTTTAATGCCTTTGTATCATGCTATTGCTTCCCGTATGGCTTTCATTTTCTCCTCCTTGTATAAAT
CCTGGTTGCTGTCTCTTTATGAGGAGTTGTGGCCCGTTGTCAGGCAACGTGGCGTGGTGTGCACTGTGTT
TGCTGACGCAACCCCCACTGGTTGGGGCATTGCCACCACCTGTCAGCTCCTTTCCGGGACTTTCGCTTTC
CCCCTCCCTATTGCCACGGCGGAACTCATCGCCGCCTGCCTTGCCCGCTGCTGGACAGGGGCTCGGCTGT
TGGGCACTGACAATTCCGTGGTGTTGTCGGGGAAGCTGACGTCCTTTCCATGGCTGCTCGCCTGTGTTGC
CACCTGGATTCTGCGCGGGACGTCCTTCTGCTACGTCCCTTCGGCCCTCAATCCAGCGGACCTTCCTTCC
CGCGGCCTGCTGCCGGCTCTGCGGCCTCTTCCGCATCTTCGCCTTCGCCCTCAGACGAGTCGGATCTCCC
TTTGGGCCGCCTCCCCGCCTGGGTACCTTTAAGACCAATGACTTACAAGGCAGCTGTAGATCTTAGCCAC
TTTTTAAAAGAAAAGGGGGGACTGGAAGGGCTAATTCACTCCCAACGAAGATAAGATCTGCTTTTTGCTT
GTACTGGGTCTCTCTGGTTAGACCAGATCTGAGCCTGGGAGCTCTCTGGCTAACTAGGGAACCCACTGCT
TAAGCCTCAATAAAGCTTGCCTTGAGTGCTTCAAGTAGTGTGTGCCCGTCTGTTGTGTGACTCTGGTAAC
TAGAGATCCCTCAGACCCTTTTAGTCAGTGTGGAAAATCTCTAGCAGTAGTAGTTCATGTCATCTTATTA
TTCAGTATTTATAACTTGCAAAGAAATGAATATCAGAGAGTGAGAGGAACTTGTTTATTGCAGCTTATAA
TGGTTACAAATAAAGCAATAGCATCACAAATTTCACAAATAAAGCATTTTTTTCACTGCATTCTAGTTGT
GGTTTGTCCAAACTCATCAATGTATCTTATCATGTCTGGCTCTAGCTATCCCGCCCCTAACTCCGCCCAT
CCCGCCCCTAACTCCGCCCAGTTCCGCCCATTCTCCGCCCCATGGCTGACTAATTTTTTTTATTTATGCA
GAGGCCGAGGCCGCCTCGGCCTCTGAGCTATTCCAGAAGTAGTGAGGAGGCTTTTTTGGAGGCCTAGGGA
CGTACCCAATTCGCCCTATAGTGAGTCGTATTACGCGCGCTCACTGGCCGTCGTTTTACAACGTCGTGAC
TGGGAAAACCCTGGCGTTACCCAACTTAATCGCCTTGCAGCACATCCCCCTTTCGCCAGCTGGCGTAATA
GCGAAGAGGCCCGCACCGATCGCCCTTCCCAACAGTTGCGCAGCCTGAATGGCGAATGGG
[124 nt withheld, positions 8391-8514]
C
[91 nt withheld, positions 8516-8606]
A
[49 nt withheld, positions 8608-8656]
CCTTTGACGTTGGAGTCCACGTTCTTT
[37 nt withheld, positions 8684-8720]
ACCCTATCTCGGTCTATTCTTTTGATTTATAAGGGATTTTGCCGATTTCGGCCTATTGGTTAAAAAATGA
